>Addgene plasmid #78656 | pCEPO2Ya5rescue | addgene partial sequence | sequence record 152757 | SV40pro-F2 5'-CCCCATGGCTGACTAATTTTT-3'
CTCTGAGCTATTCCAGAAGTAGTGAGGAGGCTTTTTTGGAGGCCTAGGCTTTTGCATAAAGCTCCCGGGA
GCTTGTATATCCATTTTCGGATCTGATCAGCACGTGTTGACAATTAATCATCGGCATAGTATATCGGCAT
AGTATAATACGACAAGGTGAGGAGGACCACCATGGGATCGGCCATTGAACAAGATGGATTGCACGCAGGT
TCTCCGGCCGCTTGGGTGGAGAGGCTATTCGGCTATGACTGGGCACAACAGACAATCGGCTGCTCTGATG
CCGCCGTGTTCCGGCTGTCAGCGCAGGGGCGCCCGGTTCTTTTTGTCAAGACCGACCTGTCCGGTGCCCT
GAATGAACTCGAGTACTCCAAACCTAATCAATATACTTTCGCATACAAATTAGGTCCCAGCGGCTCCAGT
GTTGCATCACTTCATCCGCTAGCTCCCATTAAGGAGAGGTCCGACTATATCTTATGAGAAGAATACATCT
TCCCCGACCGACATTTAGTCTGTGAACTGCATCCATATCAACAGAAGATCTGTTGACTTAGGACTTGGCT
GCGTGGTTAGGACCATGTCCGTCAGCTTATTACCATACCCTTTGCAAGGCCATCTCAAAGTTTCCCCTGA
GACTTGGTACTGAACGGCTGTTGACCCCTTTCCCGCAATTTGACGGTCTTGCCTTTTAAACCGATGCAAT
CTATTGGTTTAAAGACTAGCTACCAGGTGCATGCCTGATAACTTTTCCCTGCAATTCATTATATTGCTAA
TTACAGGACGAGGCAGCGCGGCTATCGTGGCTGGCCACGACGGGCGTTCCTTGCGCAGCTGTGCTCGACG
TTGTCACTGAAGCGGGAAGGGACTGGCTGCTATTGGGCGAAGTGCCGGGGCAGGATCTCCTGTCATCTCA
CCTTGCTCCTGCCGAGA
