[The description below was written by a language model from this plasmid's Addgene catalogue record.]
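Description:
pCEPO2Ya5rescue is an episomal mammalian expression plasmid of about 16.3 kb built on the pCEP4.1 backbone. It is propagated in E. coli under ampicillin selection. pCEP-family vectors are generally maintained as extrachromosomal episomes in suitable mammalian cells, and the record lists hygromycin as a mammalian selectable marker, which allows selection for cells carrying the plasmid. No feature table is provided, so the replication elements and the exact arrangement of parts cannot be confirmed from the record.

The plasmid carries two human-derived inserts that together make a single-vector Alu retrotransposition assay. The first, about 4.7 kb, is a CMV promoter-driven, polyadenylated cassette expressing LINE-1 ORF2p from a codon-optimised ("humanized") open reading frame with a C-terminal myc-his tag. ORF2p supplies the endonuclease and reverse transcriptase activities that Alu elements, which encode no proteins of their own, must borrow in order to mobilise. The second insert, about 2.5 kb, is the Ya5rescue (Alurescue) cassette, a tagged Alu element of the Ya5 subfamily carrying a neomycin resistance reporter. According to the depositor, cells become neomycin (G418) resistant only when the Alu has retrotransposed, so resistant colonies report de novo insertion events rather than mere presence of the plasmid. The record does not state the promoter driving the Alu or the mechanism that keeps the reporter inactive before retrotransposition.

The construct is intended for measuring Alu (SINE) retrotransposition activity in cultured cells. Its "rescue" design also supports recovery of the new tagged Alu insertions from the genome for characterisation of the insertion sites.
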