Addgene plasmid #78656: pCEPO2Ya5rescue
Purpose: episomal vector expressing L1 ORF2p to generate tagged Alu inserts suitable for rescue of inserts
Depositing lab: Astrid Roy-Engel. Depositing organization: Tulane University. Publication: SINE Retrotransposition: Evaluation of Alu Activity and Recovery of De Novo Inserts. Ade C, Roy-Engel AM. Methods Mol Biol. 2016;1400:183-201. doi: 10.1007/978-1-4939-3372-3_13. PubMed 26895055.
Backbone
  Vector backbone: pCEP4.1
  Backbone manufacturer: Thermo Scientific
  Backbone size w/o insert (bp): 9065
  Total vector size (bp): 16348
  Vector type: Mammalian Expression ; Episomal
  Selectable markers: Neomycin (select with G418), Hygromycin
Growth in bacteria
  Bacterial resistance: Ampicillin, 100 μg/mL
  Growth temperature: 37°C
  Growth strain: DH5alpha
  Copy number: Unknown
Gene/Insert 1
  Gene/Insert name: Ya5rescue cassette (alt name: Alurescue)
  Species: H. sapiens (human)
  Insert size (bp): 2504
Gene/Insert 2
  Gene/Insert name: CMV-ORF2p-pA (alt name: L1 ORF2opt)
  Species: H. sapiens (human)
  Insert size (bp): 4737
  Mutation: L1 ORF2 codons have been "humanized"
  Tag / fusion protein: myc-his (C terminal on insert)
Terms and licenses: Academic/Nonprofit Terms; Industry Terms: Not Available to Industry
Depositor comments: Only when the Alu retrotransposes will the cells become neomycin resistant
How to cite: pCEPO2Ya5rescue was a gift from Astrid Roy-Engel (Addgene plasmid # 78656)
